>Addgene plasmid #147786 | pCIneo-lambdaN-HA-HsEDC4-del974-1265_V | depositor full sequence | sequence record 290233 | Full Sequence
TCAATATTGGCCATTAGCCATATTATTCATTGGTTATATAGCATAAATCAATATTGGCTATTGGCCATTG
CATACGTTGTATCTATATCATAATATGTACATTTATATTGGCTCATGTCCAATATGACCGCCATGTTGGC
ATTGATTATTGACTAGTTATTAATAGTAATCAATTACGGGGTCATTAGTTCATAGCCCATATATGGAGTT
CCGCGTTACATAACTTACGGTAAATGGCCCGCCTGGCTGACCGCCCAACGACCCCCGCCCATTGACGTCA
ATAATGACGTATGTTCCCATAGTAACGCCAATAGGGACTTTCCATTGACGTCAATGGGTGGAGTATTTAC
GGTAAACTGCCCACTTGGCAGTACATCAAGTGTATCATATGCCAAGTCCGCCCCCTATTGACGTCAATGA
CGGTAAATGGCCCGCCTGGCATTATGCCCAGTACATGACCTTACGGGACTTTCCTACTTGGCAGTACATC
TACGTATTAGTCATCGCTATTACCATGGTGATGCGGTTTTGGCAGTACACCAATGGGCGTGGATAGCGGT
TTGACTCACGGGGATTTCCAAGTCTCCACCCCATTGACGTCAATGGGAGTTTGTTTTGGCACCAAAATCA
ACGGGACTTTCCAAAATGTCGTAACAACTGCGATCGCCCGCCCCGTTGACGCAAATGGGCGGTAGGCGTG
TACGGTGGGAGGTCTATATAAGCAGAGCTCGTTTAGTGAACCGTCAGATCACTAGAAGCTTTATTGCGGT
AGTTTATCACAGTTAAATTGCTAACGCAGTCAGTGCTTCTGACACAACAGTCTCGAACTTAAGCTGCAGT
GACTCTCTTAAGGTAGCCTTGCAGAAGTTGGTCGTGAGGCACTGGGCAGGTAAGTATCAAGGTTACAAGA
CAGGTTTAAGGAGACCAATAGAAACTGGGCTTGTCGAGACAGAGAAGACTCTTGCGTTTCTGATAGGCAC
CTATTGGTCTTACTGACATCCACTTTGCCTTTCTCTCCACAGGTGTCCACTCCCAGTTCAATTACAGCTC
TTAAGGCTAGAGTACTTAATACGACTCACTATAGGCTAGCCACCATGGACGCACAAACACGACGACGTGA
GCGTCGCGCTGAGAAACAAGCTCAATGGAAAGCTGCAAACCCACCGCTCGAGAATTCAATGGCTTACCCA
TACGATGTTCCAGATTACGCTATGGCCTCCTGCGCGAGCATCGACATCGAGGACGCCACGCAGCACCTGC
GGGACATCCTCAAGCTGGACCGGCCCGCGGGCGGCCCCAGTGCAGAGAGCCCACGGCCATCCAGTGCCTA
CAATGGGGACCTCAATGGACTTCTGGTCCCAGACCCGCTCTGCTCAGGTGATAGTACCTCAGCAAACAAG
ACTGGTCTTCGGACCATGCCACCCATTAACCTGCAAGAGAAGCAGGTCATCTGTCTCTCAGGAGATGATA
GCTCCACCTGCATTGGGATTTTGGCCAAGGAGGTGGAGATTGTGGCTAGCAGTGACTCTAGCATTTCAAG
CAAGGCCCGGGGAAGCAACAAGGTGAAAATTCAGCCTGTCGCCAAGTATGACTGGGAACAGAAGTACTAC
TATGGCAACCTGATTGCTGTGTCTAACTCCTTCTTGGCCTATGCCATTCGGGCTGCCAACAATGGCTCTG
CCATGGTGCGGGTGATCAGCGTCAGCACTTCGGAGCGGACCTTGCTCAAGGGCTTCACAGGCAGTGTGGC
TGATCTGGCTTTCGCGCACCTCAACTCTCCACAGCTGGCCTGCCTGGATGAGGCAGGCAACCTGTTCGTG
TGGCGCTTGGCTCTGGTTAATGGCAAAATTCAAGAAGAGATCTTGGTCCATATTCGGCAGCCAGAGGGCA
CGCCACTGAACCACTTTCGCAGGATCATCTGGTGCCCCTTCATCCCTGAGGAGAGCGAAGACTGCTGTGA
GGAGAGCAGCCCAACAGTGGCCCTGCTGCATGAAGACCGGGCTGAGGTGTGGGACCTGGACATGCTCCGC
TCCAGCCACAGTACCTGGCCTGTGGATGTTAGCCAGACCAAGCAGGGCTTCATTGTGGTAAAAGGTCATA
GCACGTGCCTCAGTGAAGGAGCCCTCTCTCCTGATGGGACTGTGCTGGCTACTGCGAGCCACGATGGCTA
TGTCAAGTTCTGGCAGATCTACATTGAGGGGCAAGATGAGCCAAGGTGTCTGCACGAGTGGAAACCTCAT
GATGGGCGGCCCCTCTCCTGCCTCCTGTTCTGTGACAACCATAAGAAACAAGACCCTGATGTCCCTTTCT
GGAGGTTCCTTATTACTGGTGCTGACCAGAACCGAGAGTTAAAGATGTGGTGTACAGTATCCTGGACCTG
CCTGCAGACTATTCGCTTCTCCCCAGATATCTTCAGCTCAGTGAGTGTGCCCCCTAGCCTCAAGGTTTGC
TTGGACCTCTCAGCAGAATACCTGATTCTCAGCGATGTGCAACGGAAGGTCCTCTATGTGATGGAGCTGC
TGCAAAACCAGGAGGAGGGCCACGCCTGCTTCAGCTCCATCTCGGAGTTCCTGCTCACCCACCCTGTGCT
GAGCTTTGGTATCCAGGTTGTGAGTCGCTGCCGGCTACGGCACACTGAGGTGCTGCCTGCCGAAGAGGAA
AATGACAGCCTGGGTGCTGATGGTACCCATGGAGCCGGTGCCATGGAGTCTGCGGCCGGTGTGCTCATCA
AGCTCTTTTGTGTGCATACTAAGGCACTGCAAGATGTGCAGATCCGCTTCCAGCCACAGCTGAACCCTGA
TGTGGTGGCCCCACTGCCCACCCACACTGCCCACGAGGACTTCACATTTGGAGAGTCTCGGCCCGAACTG
GGCTCTGAGGGCCTGGGGTCAGCCGCTCACGGCTCCCAGCCTGACCTCCGACGAATCGTGGAGCTGCCTG
CACCTGCCGACTTCCTCAGTCTGAGCAGTGAGACCAAGCCCAAGTTGATGACACCTGACGCCTTCATGAC
ACCTAGCGCCTCCTTGCAGCAGATCACTGCCTCTCCCAGCAGCAGCAGCAGCGGTAGCAGCAGCAGCAGC
AGCAGTAGCAGCAGCTCCCTTACAGCTGTGTCTGCCATGAGCAGCACCTCAGCTGTGGACCCCTCCTTGA
CCAGGCCACCTGAGGAGCTGACCTTGAGCCCCAAGCTGCAGCTGGATGGCAGCCTGACAATGAGCAGCAG
TGGCAGCCTTCAGGCAAGCCCGCGTGGCCTCCTGCCTGGCCTGCTCCCAGCCCCAGCTGACAAACTGACT
CCCAAGGGGCCGGGCCAGGTGCCTACTGCCACCTCTGCACTGTCCCTGGAGCTGCAGGAAGTGGAGCCCC
TGGGGCTACCCCAAGCCTCCCCTAGCCGCACTCGTTCCCCTGATGTCATCTCCTCAGCTTCCACTGCCCT
GTCCCAGGACATCCCTGAGATTGCATCTGAGGCCCTGTCCCGTGGTTTTGGCTCCTCTGCACCAGAGGGC
CTTGAGCCAGACAGTATGGCTTCAGCCGCCTCGGCACTGCACCTGCTGTCCCCACGGCCCCGGCCAGGGC
CCGAGCTCGGCCCCCAGCTCGGGCTTGATGGAGGCCCTGGGGATGGAGATCGGCATAATACCCCCTCCCT
CCTGGAGGCAGCCTTGACCCAGGAGGCCTCGACTCCTGACAGTCAGGTTTGGCCCACAGCACCTGACATT
ACTCGTGAGACCTGCAGCACCCTGGCAGAAAGCCCCAGGAATGGCCTTCAGGAAAAGCACAAGAGCCTGG
CCTTCCACCGACCACCATATCACCTGCTGCAGCAACGTGACAGCCAGGATGCCAGTGCTGAGCAAAGTGA
CCATGATGATGAGGTGGCCAGCCTTGCCTCTGCTTCAGGAGGCTTTGGCACCAAAGTTCCTGCTCCACGG
CTGCCTGCCAAGGACTGGAAGACCAAGGGATCCCCTCGAACCTCACCCAAGCTCAAGAGGAAAAGCAAGA
AGGATGATGGGGATGCAGCCATGGGATCCCGGCTCACAGAGCACCAGGTGGCAGAGCCCCCTGAGGACTG
GCCAGCACTAATTTGGCAACAGCAGAGAGAGCTGGCAGAGCTGCGGCACAGCCAGGAAGAGCTGCTGCAG
GCCCATATCCTGCAGCTGCTGCAGCAGGGCCACCTCAATCAGGCCTTCCAGCAGGCGCTGACAGCTGCTG
ACCTGAACCTGGTGCTGTATGTGTGTGAAACTGTGGACCCAGCCCAGGTTTTTGGGCAGCCACCCTGCCC
GCTCTCCCAGCCTGTGCTCCTTTCCCTCATCCAGCAGCTGGCATCTGACCTTGGCACTCGAACTGACCTC
AAGCTCAGCTACCTGGAAGAGGCCGTGATGCACCTGGACCACAGTGACCCCATCACTCGGGACCACATGG
GCTCCGTTATGGCCCAGGTGCGCCAAAAGCTTTTTCAGTTCCTGCAGGCTGAGCCACACAACTCACTTGG
CAAAGCAGCTCGGCGTCTCAGCCTCATGCTGCATGGCCTCGTGACCCCCAGCCTCCCTTAGGCGGCCGCT
TCCCTTTAGTGAGGGTTAATGCTTCGAGCAGACATGATAAGATACATTGATGAGTTTGGACAAACCACAA
CTAGAATGCAGTGAAAAAAATGCTTTATTTGTGAAATTTGTGATGCTATTGCTTTATTTGTAACCATTAT
AAGCTGCAATAAACAAGTTAACAACAACAATTGCATTCATTTTATGTTTCAGGTTCAGGGGGAGATGTGG
GAGGTTTTTTAAAGCAAGTAAAACCTCTACAAATGTGGTAAAATCCGATAAGGATCGATCCGGGCTGGCG
TAATAGCGAAGAGGCCCGCACCGATCGCCCTTCCCAACAGTTGCGCAGCCTGAATGGCGAATGG
[124 nt withheld, positions 4895-5018]
C
[91 nt withheld, positions 5020-5110]
A
[49 nt withheld, positions 5112-5160]
CCTTTGACGTTGGAGTCCACGTTCTTT
[37 nt withheld, positions 5188-5224]
ACCCTATCTCGGTCTATTCTTTTGATTTATAAGGGATTTTGCCGATTTCGGCCTATTGGTTAAAAAATGA
GCTGATTTAACAAAAATTTAACGCGAATTTTAACAAAATATTAACGCTTACAATTTCCTGATGCGGTATT
TTCTCCTTACGCATCTGTGCGGTATTTCACACCGCATACGCGGATCTGCGCAGCACCATGGCCTGAAATA
ACCTCTGAAAGAGGAACTTGGTTAGGTACCTTCTGAGGCGGAAAGAACCAGCTGTGGAATGTGTGTCAGT
TAGGGTGTGGAAAGTCCCCAGGCTCCCCAGCAGGCAGAAGTATGCAAAGCATGCATCTCAATTAGTCAGC
AACCAGGTGTGGAAAGTCCCCAGGCTCCCCAGCAGGCAGAAGTATGCAAAGCATGCATCTCAATTAGTCA
GCAACCATAGTCCCGCCCCTAACTCCGCCCATCCCGCCCCTAACTCCGCCCAGTTCCGCCCATTCTCCGC
CCCATGGCTGACTAATTTTTTTTATTTATGCAGAGGCCGAGGCCGCCTCGGCCTCTGAGCTATTCCAGAA
GTAGTGAGGAGGCTTTTTTGGAGGCCTAGGCTTTTGCAAAAAGCTTGATTCTTCTGACACAACAGTCTCG
AACTTAAGGCTAGAGCCACCATGATTGAACAAGATGGATTGCACGCAGGTTCTCCGGCCGCTTGGGTGGA
GAGGCTATTCGGCTATGACTGGGCACAACAGACAATCGGCTGCTCTGATGCCGCCGTGTTCCGGCTGTCA
GCGCAGGGGCGCCCGGTTCTTTTTGTCAAGACCGACCTGTCCGGTGCCCTGAATGAACTGCAGGACGAGG
CAGCGCGGCTATCGTGGCTGGCCACGACGGGCGTTCCTTGCGCAGCTGTGCTCGACGTTGTCACTGAAGC
GGGAAGGGACTGGCTGCTATTGGGCGAAGTGCCGGGGCAGGATCTCCTGTCATCTCACCTTGCTCCTGCC
GAGAAAGTATCCATCATGGCTGATGCAATGCGGCGGCTGCATACGCTTGATCCGGCTACCTGCCCATTCG
ACCACCAAGCGAAACATCGCATCGAGCGAGCACGTACTCGGATGGAAGCCGGTCTTGTCGATCAGGATGA
TCTGGACGAAGAGCATCAGGGGCTCGCGCCAGCCGAACTGTTCGCCAGGCTCAAGGCGCGCATGCCCGAC
GGCGAGGATCTCGTCGTGACCCATGGCGATGCCTGCTTGCCGAATATCATGGTGGAAAATGGCCGCTTTT
CTGGATTCATCGACTGTGGCCGGCTGGGTGTGGCGGACCGCTATCAGGACATAGCGTTGGCTACCCGTGA
TATTGCTGAAGAGCTTGGCGGCGAATGGGCTGACCGCTTCCTCGTGCTTTACGGTATCGCCGCTCCCGAT
TCGCAGCGCATCGCCTTCTATCGCCTTCTTGACGAGTTCTTCTGAGCGGGACTCTGGGGTTCGAAATGAC
CGACCAAGCGACGCCCAACCTGCCATCACGATGGCCGCAATAAAATATCTTTATTTTCATTACATCTGTG
TGTTGGTTTTTTGTGTGAATCGATAGCGATAAGGATCCGCGTATGGTGCACTCTCAGTACAATCTGCTCT
GATGCCGCATAGTTAAGCCAGCCCCGACACCCGCCAACACCCGCTGACGCGCCCTGACGGGCTTGTCTGC
TCCCGGCATCCGCTTACAGACAAGCTGTGACCGTCTCCGGGAGCTGCATGTGTCAGAGGTTTTCACCGTC
ATCACCGAAACGCGCGAGACGAAAGGGCCTCGTGATACGCCTATTTTTATAGGTTAATGTCATGATAATA
ATGGTTTCTTAGACGTCAGGTGGCACTTTTCGGGGAAATGTGCGCGGAACCCCTATTTGTTTATTTTTCT
AAATACATTCAAATATGTATCCGCTCATGAGACAATAACCCTGATAAATGCTTCAATAATATTGAAAAAG
GAAGAGTATGAGTATTCAACATTTCCGTGTCGCCCTTATTCCCTTTTTTGCGGCATTTTGCCTTCCTGTT
TTTGCTCACCCAGAAACGCTGGTGAAAGTAAAAGATGCTGAAGATCAGTTGGGTGCACGAGTGGGTTACA
TCGAACTGGATCTCAACAGCGGTAAGATCCTTGAGAGTTTTCGCCCCGAAGAACGTTTTCCAATGATGAG
CACTTTTAAAGTTCTGCTATGTGGCGCGGTATTATCCCGTATTGACGCCGGGCAAGAGCAACTCGGTCGC
CGCATACACTATTCTCAGAATGACTTGGTTGAGTACTCACCAGTCACAGAAAAGCATCTTACGGATGGCA
TGACAGTAAGAGAATTATGCAGTGCTGCCATAACCATGAGTGATAACACTGCGGCCAACTTACTTCTGAC
AACGATCGGAGGACCGAAGGAGCTAACCGCTTTTTTGCACAACATGGGGGATCATGTAACTCGCCTTGAT
CGTTGGGAACCGGAGCTGAATGAAGCCATACCAAACGACGAGCGTGACACCACGATGCCTGTAGCAATGG
CAACAACGTTGCGCAAACTATTAACTGGCGAACTACTTACTCTAGCTTCCCGGCAACAATTAATAGACTG
GATGGAGGCGGATAAAGTTGCAGGACCACTTCTGCGCTCGGCCCTTCCGGCTGGCTGGTTTATTGCTGAT
AAATCTGGAGCCGGTGAGCGTGGGTCTCGCGGTATCATTGCAGCACTGGGGCCAGATGGTAAGCCCTCCC
GTATCGTAGTTATCTACACGACGGGGAGTCAGGCAACTATGGATGAACGAAATAGACAGATCGCTGAGAT
AGGTGCCTCACTGATTAAGCATTGGTAACTGTCAGACCAAGTTTACTCATATATACTTTAGATTGATTTA
AAACTTCATTTTTAATTTAAAAGGATCTAGGTGAAGATCCTTTTTGATAATCTCATGACCAAAATCCCTT
AACGTGAGTTTTCGTTCCACTGAGCGTCAGACCCCGTAGAAAAGATCAAAGGATCTTCTTGAGATCCTTT
TTTTCTGCGCGTAATCTGCTGCTTGCAAACAAAAAAACCACCGCTACCAGCGGTGGTTTGTTTGCCGGAT
CAAGAGCTACCAACTCTTTTTCCGAAGGTAACTGGCTTCAGCAGAGCGCAGATACCAAATACTGTTCTTC
TAGTGTAGCCGTAGTTAGGCCACCACTTCAAGAACTCTGTAGCACCGCCTACATACCTCGCTCTGCTAAT
CCTGTTACCAGTGGCTGCTGCCAGTGGCGATAAGTCGTGTCTTACCGGGTTGGACTCAAGACGATAGTTA
CCGGATAAGGCGCAGCGGTCGGGCTGAACGGGGGGTTCGTGCACACAGCCCAGCTTGGAGCGAACGACCT
ACACCGAACTGAGATACCTACAGCGTGAGCTATGAGAAAGCGCCACGCTTCCCGAAGGGAGAAAGGCGGA
CAGGTATCCGGTAAGCGGCAGGGTCGGAACAGGAGAGCGCACGAGGGAGCTTCCAGGGGGAAACGCCTGG
TATCTTTATAGTCCTGTCGGGTTTCGCCACCTCTGACTTGAGCGTCGATTTTTGTGATGCTCGTCAGGGG
GGCGGAGCCTATGGAAAAACGCCAGCAACGCGGCCTTTTTACGGTTCCTGGCCTTTTGCTGGCCTTTTGC
TCACATGGCTCGACAGATCT
Features (pLannotate 1.2.2; 20 found; start..end, strand, type, name):
    140..517     +  enhancer       CMV enhancer: human cytomegalovirus immediate early enhancer
    518..729     +  promoter       CMV promoter: human cytomegalovirus (CMV) immediate early promoter
    890..1022    +  intron         chimeric intron: chimera between introns from human β-globin and immunoglobulin heavy chain genes
   1067..1085    +  promoter       T7 promoter: promoter for bacteriophage T7 RNA polymerase
   1095..1202    +  CDS            N (fragment): REGN_LAMBD - Experimental evidence at protein level: Swiss-Prot protein existence level 1. Plays a role as a transcriptional antitermination factor that allows the virus to initiate its lytic phase. Activates expression of the delayed viral early genes by modifying host RNA polymerase (RNAP) into a form that is resistant to termination signals. This antitermination function requires the host NusA protein which serves to stabilize the interaction between antitermination protein N and host RNA polymerase. From Escherichia phage lambda (Bacteriophage lambda).
   1212..4538    +  CDS            EDC4 (fragment): EDC4_HUMAN - Also known as HEDLS. Experimental evidence at protein level: Swiss-Prot protein existence level 1. In the process of mRNA degradation, seems to play a role in mRNA decapping. Component of a complex containing DCP2 and DCP1A which functions in decapping of ARE-containing mRNAs. Promotes complex formation between DCP1A and DCP2. Enhances the catalytic activity of DCP2 (in vitro). From Homo sapiens (Human).
   4553..4570    -  promoter       T3 promoter (fragment): promoter for bacteriophage T3 RNA polymerase
   4588..4709    -  polyA_signal   SV40 poly(A) signal: SV40 polyadenylation signal
   4732..4800    -  CDS            large T antigen (fragment): large T antigen from SV40 (simian virus 40)
   4824..4891    +  CDS            lacZα (fragment): LacZα fragment of β-galactosidase; lacZ fragment
   4895..5323    +  rep_origin     f1 ori (sequence partly withheld): f1 bacteriophage origin of replication; arrow indicates direction of (+) strand synthesis
   5351..5402    -  misc_feature   bom (fragment): basis of mobility region from pBR322
   5467..5824    +  promoter       SV40 promoter: SV40 enhancer and early promoter
   5875..6666    +  CDS            neo: KKA2_KLEPN - Also known as kan, nptII. Experimental evidence at protein level: Swiss-Prot protein existence level 1. Resistance to kanamycin, neomycin, paromomycin, ribostamycin, butirosin and gentamicin B. From Klebsiella pneumoniae.
   6733..6781    +  polyA_signal   poly(A) signal: synthetic polyadenylation signal
   6801..6855    -  misc_feature   bom (fragment): basis of mobility region from pBR322
   6957..6992    -  CDS            rop (fragment): Rop protein, which maintains plasmids at low copy number; rop
   7087..7191    +  promoter       AmpR promoter: bla
   7192..8052    +  CDS            AmpR: β-lactamase; bla; confers resistance to ampicillin, carbenicillin, and related antibiotics
   8223..8811    +  rep_origin     ori: high-copy-number ColE1/pMB1/pBR322/pUC origin of replication
