[The description below was written by a language model from this plasmid's Addgene catalogue record and pLannotate feature annotations shown in this document.]
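Description:
pCIneo-lambdaN-HA-HsEDC4-del974-1265_V is an 8,884 nt mammalian expression plasmid built on the pCI-neo backbone. It encodes a deletion variant of human EDC4 (also called Ge-1 or HEDLS), an enhancer of mRNA decapping that promotes assembly of the DCP1A–DCP2 complex and stimulates DCP2 activity. The insert lacks residues 974–1265. It also carries one non-silent change, I286T, relative to the NCBI reference transcript. Expression is driven by the human CMV immediate-early enhancer and promoter, followed by the chimeric β-globin/immunoglobulin intron, which generally improves expression of the transcript. The transcript ends at an SV40 polyadenylation signal. A T7 promoter upstream and a T3 promoter fragment downstream flank the cloning region.

At the N-terminus, the EDC4 coding sequence is fused to a fragment of the bacteriophage lambda N protein, annotated directly upstream of the insert. The plasmid name also indicates an HA epitope tag, although the feature table does not annotate it separately. The lambda N peptide binds boxB RNA hairpins, so fusions of this type are typically used in tethering assays. In those assays the protein is recruited to a boxB-containing reporter mRNA to test its effect on mRNA stability or expression, and the HA tag allows detection or immunoprecipitation. The record itself states only mammalian expression as the purpose, in the context of work on coupling decapping to 5' exonucleolytic decay.

In bacteria the plasmid is maintained at high copy through a ColE1/pUC-type origin with ampicillin selection (bla). An f1 origin permits single-stranded DNA production. An SV40 early promoter driving neo, with a synthetic poly(A) signal, allows G418 selection of stably transfected mammalian cells. The depositor sequence may be theoretical or based on Sanger sequencing results.
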