Addgene plasmid #147786: pCIneo-lambdaN-HA-HsEDC4-del974-1265_V
Purpose: Mammalian Expression of HsEDC4-del974-1265
Depositing lab: Elisa Izaurralde. Depositing organization: Max Planck Institute for Developmental Biology. Publication: A direct interaction between DCP1 and XRN1 couples mRNA decapping to 5' exonucleolytic degradation. Braun JE, Truffault V, Boland A, Huntzinger E, Chang CT, Haas G, Weichenrieder O, Coles M, Izaurralde E. Nat Struct Mol Biol. 2012 Dec;19(12):1324-31. doi: 10.1038/nsmb.2413. Epub 2012 Nov 11. PubMed 23142987.
Backbone
  Vector backbone: pCI-neo
  Vector type: Mammalian Expression
Growth in bacteria
  Bacterial resistance: Ampicillin, 100 μg/mL
  Growth temperature: 37°C
  Growth strain: DH5alpha
  Copy number: High Copy
Gene/Insert
  Gene/Insert name: HsEDC4-del974-1265
  Species: H. sapiens (human)
  Mutation: one non silent mutation I286T compared to the sequence extracted from NCBI: NM_014329.4
  Entrez Gene: EDC4 (a.k.a. GE1, Ge-1, HEDL5, HEDLS, RCD-8, RCD8)
  Cloning method: Unknown
Terms and licenses: Academic/Nonprofit Terms; Industry Terms: Not Available to Industry
Depositor comments: Plasmids from this collection were made available to the research community and donated after the lab closed. Please note that the sequence provided by the depositing laboratory may be theoretical/predicted or based on Sanger sequencing results. There may be discrepancies between sequencing results obtained by Addgene and the depositor sequence. If an Addgene verified sequence is not available, please contact before placing your order to request that our lab fully sequence the plasmid.
How to cite: pCIneo-lambdaN-HA-HsEDC4-del974-1265_V was a gift from Elisa Izaurralde (Addgene plasmid # 147786 ; http://n2t.net/addgene:147786 ; RRID:Addgene_147786)
